LOCUS       Exported 2658 bp ds-DNA circular SYN 13-MAY-2021
DEFINITION  Start-Stop Assembly Level 0 plasmid.
ACCESSION   .
VERSION     .
KEYWORDS    pStA0
SOURCE      synthetic DNA construct
  ORGANISM  synthetic DNA construct
REFERENCE   1 (bases 1 to 2658)
  AUTHORS   Taylor GM, Mordaka PM, Heap JT
  TITLE     Start-Stop Assembly: a functionally scarless DNA assembly system
            optimized for metabolic engineering.
  JOURNAL   Nucleic Acids Res. 2018 Nov 20. pii: 5193345. doi:
            10.1093/nar/gky1182.
  PUBMED    30462270
REFERENCE   2 (bases 1 to 2658)
  AUTHORS   .
  TITLE     Direct Submission
  JOURNAL   Exported May 13, 2021 from SnapGene Server 1.1.58
            http://www.snapgene.com
FEATURES             Location/Qualifiers
     source          1..2658
                     /organism="synthetic DNA construct"
                     /mol_type="other DNA"
     terminator      1..95
                     /label=lambda t0 terminator
                     /note="transcription terminator from phage lambda"
     protein_bind    134..155
                     /label=CAP binding site
                     /bound_moiety="E. coli catabolite activator protein"
                     /note="CAP binding activates transcription in the presence
                     of cAMP."
     promoter        170..200
                     /label=lac promoter
                     /note="promoter for the E. coli lac operon"
     protein_bind    208..224
                     /label=lac operator
                     /bound_moiety="lac repressor encoded by lacI"
                     /note="The lac repressor binds to the lac operator to
                     inhibit transcription in E. coli. This inhibition can be
                     relieved by adding lactose or
                     isopropyl-beta-D-thiogalactopyranoside (IPTG)."
     primer_bind     213..235
                     /label=M13/pUC Reverse
                     /note="In lacZ gene"
     primer_bind     232..248
                     /label=M13 rev
                     /note="common sequencing primer, one of multiple similar
                     variants"
     primer_bind     232..248
                     /label=M13 Reverse
                     /note="In lacZ gene. Also called M13-rev"
     CDS             244..567
                     /codon_start=1
                     /gene="lacZ fragment"
                     /product="LacZ-alpha fragment of beta-galactosidase"
                     /label=lacZ-alpha
                     /translation="MTMITPSLHACRSTLEDPRVPSSNSLAVVLQRRDWENPGVTQLNR
                     LAAHPPFASWRNSEEARTDRPSQQLRSLNGEWRLMRYFLLTHLCGISHRIWCTLSTICS
                     DAA"
     misc_feature    261..317
                     /label=MCS
                     /note="pUC18/19 multiple cloning site"
     primer_bind     complement(318..335)
                     /label=M13 Forward
                     /note="In lacZ gene. Also called M13-F20 or M13 (-21)
                     Forward"
     primer_bind     complement(318..334)
                     /label=M13 fwd
                     /note="common sequencing primer, one of multiple similar
                     variants"
     primer_bind     complement(327..349)
                     /label=M13/pUC Forward
                     /note="In lacZ gene"
     primer_bind     complement(543..562)
                     /label=pRS-marker
                     /note="pRS vectors, use to sequence yeast selectable
                     marker"
     terminator      592..678
                     /gene="Escherichia coli rrnB"
                     /label=rrnB T1 terminator
                     /note="transcription terminator T1 from the E. coli rrnB
                     gene"
     primer_bind     complement(691..709)
                     /label=pBRforEco
                     /note="pBR322 vectors, upsteam of EcoRI site, forward
                     primer"
     promoter        777..881
                     /gene="bla"
                     /label=AmpR promoter
     CDS             882..1742
                     /codon_start=1
                     /gene="bla"
                     /product="beta-lactamase"
                     /label=AmpR
                     /note="confers resistance to ampicillin, carbenicillin, and
                     related antibiotics"
                     /translation="MSIQHFRVALIPFFAAFCLPVFAHPETLVKVKDAEDQLGARVGYI
                     ELDLNSGKILESFRPEERFPMMSTFKVLLCGAVLSRIDAGQEQLGRRIHYSQNDLVEYS
                     PVTEKHLTDGMTVRELCSAAITMSDNTAANLLLTTIGGPKELTAFLHNMGDHVTRLDRW
                     EPELNEAIPNDERDTTMPVAMATTLRKLLTGELLTLASRQQLIDWMEADKVAGPLLRSA
                     LPAGWFIADKSGAGERGSRGIIAALGPDGKPSRIVVIYTTGSQATMDERNRQIAEIGAS
                     LIKHW"
     primer_bind     complement(1100..1119)
                     /label=Amp-R
                     /note="Ampicillin resistance gene, reverse primer"
     rep_origin      1913..2501
                     /direction=RIGHT
                     /label=ori
                     /note="high-copy-number ColE1/pMB1/pBR322/pUC origin of
                     replication"
     primer_bind     2402..2421
                     /label=pBR322ori-F
                     /note="pBR322 origin, forward primer"
ORIGIN
        1 gactcctgtt gatagatcca gtaatgacct cagaactcca tctggatttg ttcagaacgc
       61 tcggttgccg ccgggcgttt tttattggtg agaatccagt gtgagagacc aagggcagtg
      121 agcgcaacgc aattaatgtg agttagctca ctcattaggc accccaggct ttacacttta
      181 tgcttccggc tcgtatgttg tgtggaattg tgagcggata acaatttcac acaggaaaca
      241 gctatgacca tgattacgcc aagcttgcat gcctgcaggt cgactctaga ggatccccgg
      301 gtaccgagct cgaattcact ggccgtcgtt ttacaacgtc gtgactggga aaaccctggc
      361 gttacccaac ttaatcgcct tgcagcacat ccccctttcg ccagctggcg taatagcgaa
      421 gaggcccgca ccgatcgccc ttcccaacag ttgcgcagcc tgaatggcga atggcgcctg
      481 atgcggtatt ttctccttac gcatctgtgc ggtatttcac accgcatatg gtgcactctc
      541 agtacaatct gctctgatgc cgcatagggt ctcagacctc tagggcggcg gatttgtcct
      601 actcaggaga gcgttcaccg acaaacaaca gataaaacga aaggcccagt ctttcgactg
      661 agcctttcgt tttatttgat gcccgaaagg gcctcgtgat acgcctattt ttataggtta
      721 atgtcatgat aataatggtt tcttagacgt caggtggcac ttttcgggga aatgtgcgcg
      781 gaacccctat ttgtttattt ttctaaatac attcaaatat gtatccgctc atgagacaat
      841 aaccctgata aatgcttcaa taatattgaa aaaggaagag tatgagtatt caacatttcc
      901 gtgtcgccct tattcccttt tttgcggcat tttgccttcc tgtttttgct cacccagaaa
      961 cgctggtgaa agtaaaagat gctgaagatc agttgggtgc acgagtgggt tacatcgaac
     1021 tggatctcaa cagcggtaag atccttgaga gttttcgccc cgaagaacgt tttccaatga
     1081 tgagcacttt taaagttctg ctatgtggcg cggtattatc ccgtattgac gccgggcaag
     1141 agcaactcgg tcgccgcata cactattctc agaatgactt ggttgagtac tcaccagtca
     1201 cagaaaagca tcttacggat ggcatgacag taagagaatt atgcagtgct gccataacca
     1261 tgagtgataa cactgcggcc aacttacttc tgacaacgat cggaggaccg aaggagctaa
     1321 ccgctttttt gcacaacatg ggggatcatg taactcgcct tgatcgttgg gaaccggagc
     1381 tgaatgaagc cataccaaac gacgagcgtg acaccacgat gcctgtagca atggcaacaa
     1441 cgttgcgcaa actattaact ggcgaactac ttactctagc ttcccggcaa caattaatag
     1501 actggatgga ggcggataaa gttgcaggac cacttctgcg ctcggccctt ccggctggct
     1561 ggtttattgc tgataaatct ggagccggtg agcgtgggtc ccgcggtatc attgcagcac
     1621 tggggccaga tggtaagccc tcccgtatcg tagttatcta cacgacgggg agtcaggcaa
     1681 ctatggatga acgaaataga cagatcgctg agataggtgc ctcactgatt aagcattggt
     1741 aactgtcaga ccaagtttac tcatatatac tttagattga tttaaaactt catttttaat
     1801 ttaaaaggat ctaggtgaag atcctttttg ataatctcat gaccaaaatc ccttaacgtg
     1861 agttttcgtt ccactgagcg tcagaccccg tagaaaagat caaaggatct tcttgagatc
     1921 ctttttttct gcgcgtaatc tgctgcttgc aaacaaaaaa accaccgcta ccagcggtgg
     1981 tttgtttgcc ggatcaagag ctaccaactc tttttccgaa ggtaactggc ttcagcagag
     2041 cgcagatacc aaatactgtt cttctagtgt agccgtagtt aggccaccac ttcaagaact
     2101 ctgtagcacc gcctacatac ctcgctctgc taatcctgtt accagtggct gctgccagtg
     2161 gcgataagtc gtgtcttacc gggttggact caagacgata gttaccggat aaggcgcagc
     2221 ggtcgggctg aacggggggt tcgtgcacac agcccagctt ggagcgaacg acctacaccg
     2281 aactgagata cctacagcgt gagctatgag aaagcgccac gcttcccgaa gggagaaagg
     2341 cggacaggta tccggtaagc ggcagggtcg gaacaggaga gcgcacgagg gagcttccag
     2401 ggggaaacgc ctggtatctt tatagtcctg tcgggtttcg ccacctctga cttgagcgtc
     2461 gatttttgtg atgctcgtca ggggggcgga gcctatggaa aaacgccagc aacgcggcct
     2521 ttttacggtt cctggccttt tgctggcctt ttgctcacat gttctttcct gcgttatccc
     2581 ctgattctgt ggataaccgt attaccgcct ttgagtgagc tgataccgct cgccgcagcc
     2641 gaacgaccga gcgccttg
//
