[The description below was written by a language model from this plasmid's Addgene catalogue record and the feature table of its GenBank file.]
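Description:
pStA0 is an empty Level 0 storage vector for Start-Stop Assembly, a hierarchical DNA assembly system described as functionally scarless and optimized for metabolic engineering. It is a small (2658 bp) synthetic biology plasmid built on pUC19 and propagated in E. coli. Replication comes from the high-copy ColE1/pMB1-type pUC origin. Selection is by ampicillin through the bla beta-lactamase gene, which is driven by its own promoter.

The plasmid carries no insert. The cloning region is a lacZ-alpha cassette consisting of the CAP binding site, lac promoter and lac operator, followed by the LacZ-alpha coding sequence with the pUC18/19 multiple cloning site embedded near its start. In a suitable alpha-complementing host, this arrangement normally allows blue/white screening, because replacing or disrupting lacZ-alpha with a cloned part abolishes beta-galactosidase activity. The cassette is bracketed by a phage lambda t0 terminator upstream and the E. coli rrnB T1 terminator downstream. These terminators insulate the cloning site from transcription reading in from, or out into, the rest of the backbone. Standard M13 forward and reverse primer sites flank the MCS for checking inserts by sequencing.

As a Level 0 plasmid, pStA0 would serve as the entry point of the assembly hierarchy, where individual basic parts are stored before being combined at higher levels. The record does not annotate the restriction sites or fusion overhangs used for assembly and lists the cloning method as unknown, so the details of how parts are inserted and released are not stated here.
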