Addgene plasmid #114161: pStA0
Purpose: (Empty Backbone) Start-Stop Assembly Level 0 plasmid
Depositing lab: John Heap. Depositing organization: Imperial College London. Publication: Start-Stop Assembly: a functionally scarless DNA assembly system optimized for metabolic engineering. Taylor GM, Mordaka PM, Heap JT. Nucleic Acids Res. 2018 Nov 20. pii: 5193345. doi: 10.1093/nar/gky1182. PubMed 30462270.
Backbone
  Vector backbone: pUC19
  Backbone size (bp): 2658
  Vector type: Synthetic Biology
Growth in bacteria
  Bacterial resistance: Ampicillin, 100 μg/mL
  Growth temperature: 37°C
  Growth strain: DH5alpha
  Copy number: High Copy
Gene/Insert
  Gene/Insert name: None
  Cloning method: Unknown
  Sequencing primers: 5′ OligoGT234 GGGGAAACGCCTGGTATCT; 3′ OligoGT235 AGCAAAAACAGGAAGGCAAA
Terms and licenses: Academic/Nonprofit Terms; Industry Terms: Not Available to Industry
Depositor comments: Accession Number MG649420, Alternative ID = pGT400 . Please visit https://www.biorxiv.org/content/early/2018/07/04/361626 for bioRxiv preprint.
How to cite: pStA0 was a gift from John Heap (Addgene plasmid # 114161 ; http://n2t.net/addgene:114161 ; RRID:Addgene_114161)
